Addgene plasmid #74389: pcDNA3 Flag MFF iso2 WT
Purpose: Flag tagged human MFF isoform 2
Depositing lab: Reuben Shaw. Depositing organization: Salk Institute for Biological Studies. Publication: Metabolism. AMP-activated protein kinase mediates mitochondrial fission in response to energy stress. Toyama EQ, Herzig S, Courchet J, Lewis TL Jr, Loson OC, Hellberg K, Young NP, Chen H, Polleux F, Chan DC, Shaw RJ. Science. 2016 Jan 15;351(6270):275-81. doi: 10.1126/science.aab4138. PubMed 26816379.
Backbone
  Vector backbone: pcDNA3
  Vector type: Mammalian Expression
Growth in bacteria
  Bacterial resistance: Ampicillin, 100 μg/mL
  Growth temperature: 37°C
  Growth strain: DH5alpha
  Copy number: Unknown
Gene/Insert
  Gene/Insert name: Flag-MFF (alt name: Q9GZY8-2)
  Species: H. sapiens (human)
  Entrez Gene: MFF (a.k.a. C2orf33, EMPF2, GL004)
  Tag / fusion protein: Flag (N terminal on insert)
Terms and licenses: Academic/Nonprofit Terms; Industry Terms: Not Available to Industry
How to cite: pcDNA3 Flag MFF iso2 WT was a gift from Reuben Shaw (Addgene plasmid # 74389 ; http://n2t.net/addgene:74389 ; RRID:Addgene_74389)
