[The description below was written by a language model from this plasmid's Addgene catalogue record.]
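Description:
pcDNA3 Flag MFF iso2 WT is a mammalian expression plasmid built on the pcDNA3 backbone and carrying the wild-type coding sequence of human mitochondrial fission factor (MFF), isoform 2, with a Flag epitope fused to its N terminus. It is propagated in E. coli under ampicillin selection; the copy number is listed as unknown. The record contains no feature table, so the promoter and other regulatory elements are not explicitly stated. The standard pcDNA3 backbone drives inserts from the CMV immediate-early promoter with a bovine growth hormone polyadenylation signal, and it also carries an SV40-driven neomycin resistance cassette for G418 selection in mammalian cells. These elements are presumed rather than documented for this particular construct.

MFF is an outer mitochondrial membrane protein that acts as a receptor for the fission GTPase DRP1, promoting mitochondrial division. The N-terminal Flag tag allows the exogenous protein to be detected by immunoblotting or immunofluorescence and recovered by immunoprecipitation with anti-Flag antibodies, independent of endogenous MFF. The associated study examined how AMP-activated protein kinase drives mitochondrial fission in response to energy stress. The "WT" designation suggests that this plasmid serves as the unmutated reference, for example alongside mutant versions of the same isoform, although the record does not describe any such companion constructs. Typical uses would be transient or stable expression of tagged MFF isoform 2 in cultured mammalian cells to study its localisation, modification and role in mitochondrial dynamics.
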