>Addgene plasmid #74389 | pcDNA3 Flag MFF iso2 WT | addgene partial sequence | sequence record 142052 | CMV-F 5'-CGCAAATGGGCGGTAGGCGTG-3'
CTCTCTGGCTACTAGAGAACCCACTGCTTACTGGCTTATCGAAATTAATACGACTCACTATAGGGAGACC
CAAGCTGGCTAGTTAAGCTGAGCATCAACAAGTTTGTACAAAAAAGCAGGCTTCACCATGGATTACAAGG
ACGACGATGACAAGGGCGGATCTATGGCAGAAATTAGTCGAATTCAGTACGAAATGGAATATACTGAAGG
CATTAGTCAGCGAATGAGGGTCCCAGAAAAGTTAAAAGTAGCACCGCCAAACGCTGACCTGGAACAAGGA
TTCCAAGAAGGAGTTCCAAATGCTAGTGTGATAATGCAAGTTCCGGAGAGGATTGTTGTAGCAGGAAATA
ATGAAGATGTTTCATTTTCAAGACCAGCAGATCTTGACCTTATTCAGTCAACTCCCTTTAAACCCCTGGC
ACTGAAAACACCACCTCGTGTACTTACGCTGAGTGAAAGACCACTAGATTTTCTGGATTTAGAAAGACCT
CCTACAACCCCTCAAAATGAAGAAATCCGAGCAGTTGGCAGACTAAAAAGAGAGCGGTCTATGAGTGAAA
ATGCTGTTCGCCAAAATGGACAGCTGGTCAGAAATGATTCTCTTGTGACACCATCGCCACAACAGGCTCG
GGTCTGTCCTCCCCATATGTTACCTGAAGATGGAGCTAATCTTTCCTCTGCTCGTGGCATTTTGTCGCTT
ATCCAGTCTTCTACTCGTAGGGCATACCAGCAGATCTTGGATGTGCTGGATGAAAATCGCAGACCTGTGT
TGCGTGGTGGGTCTGCTGCCGCCACTTCTAATCCTCATCATGACAACGTCAGGTATGGCATTTCAAATAT
AGATACAACCATTGAAGGAACGTCAGATGACCTGACTGTTGTAGATG
